Addgene plasmid #216666: pHR-TRE-MyoD-P2A-miRFP703_PGK-Puro
Purpose: Expresses tTa-inducible MyoD and miRFP703, with puromycin resistance
Depositing lab: Leonardo Morsut. Depositing organization: University of Southern California.
Backbone
  Vector backbone: pHR
  Backbone size w/o insert (bp): 9591
  Total vector size (bp): 12183
  Vector type: Lentiviral
  Selectable markers: Puromycin
Growth in bacteria
  Bacterial resistance: Ampicillin, 100 μg/mL
  Growth temperature: 37°C
  Growth strain: NEB Stable
  Copy number: High Copy
Gene/Insert 1
  Gene/Insert name: MyoD (alt names: MyoD1; myogenic differentiation 1)
  Species: M. musculus (mouse)
  Insert size (bp): 1062
  GenBank ID: NM_010866.2
  Entrez Gene: Myod1 (a.k.a. MYF3, MyoD, Myod-1, bHLHc1)
Gene/Insert 2
  Gene/Insert name: miRFP703
  Insert size (bp): 972
Gene/Insert 3
  Gene/Insert name: PuroR
  Insert size (bp): 1360
Terms and licenses: Academic/Nonprofit Terms; Industry Terms: Not Available to Industry
How to cite: pHR-TRE-MyoD-P2A-miRFP703_PGK-Puro was a gift from Leonardo Morsut (Addgene plasmid # 216666 ; http://n2t.net/addgene:216666 ; RRID:Addgene_216666)
