[The description below was written by a language model from this plasmid's Addgene catalogue record and pLannotate feature annotations shown in this document.]
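Description:
pHR-TRE-MyoD-P2A-miRFP703_PGK-Puro is a lentiviral transfer plasmid built on the pHR backbone, about 12.2 kb in total according to the catalogue (the sequenced record is 12,130 nt). It is maintained in E. coli through a high-copy ColE1/pUC-type origin and an ampicillin resistance gene. The backbone also carries remnants typical of older pHR vectors, including an SV40 promoter followed by gpt fragments, SV40 small t intron and poly(A) sequences, and fragments of lacI, tetracycline resistance, bom and rop, none of which appear to be intact functional units. The viral portion comprises a truncated HIV-1 5' LTR, the Ψ packaging signal with a partial gag sequence, the Rev response element, cPPT/CTS, and a self-inactivating ΔU3 3' LTR, so the genome can be packaged when helper functions are supplied in trans and integrates without LTR-driven transcription.

The payload consists of two expression units. A Tet-responsive TRE3GV promoter drives mouse Myod1, the myogenic bHLH transcription factor that can convert fibroblasts towards a myoblast fate. It is linked, per the construct name, by a P2A self-cleaving peptide to miRFP703, a monomeric near-infrared fluorescent protein derived from a bacterial phytochrome. The two proteins are therefore produced from one transcript, and the fluorescence reports MyoD induction. A WPRE follows to enhance transcript expression. Downstream, a mouse PGK promoter constitutively drives puromycin N-acetyltransferase with a β-globin poly(A) fragment, allowing selection of transduced cells independently of induction. The stated purpose is tTA-inducible expression of MyoD and miRFP703. The transactivator is not encoded here and must be provided separately.
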