Features (pLannotate 1.2.2; 36 found; start..end, strand, type, name):
    911..1499    +  rep_origin     ori: high-copy-number ColE1/pMB1/pBR322/pUC origin of replication
   1682..1738    +  CDS            lacI (fragment): lac repressor; lacI; The lac repressor binds to the lac operator to inhibit transcription in E. coli. This inhibition can be relieved by adding lactose or isopropyl-β-D-thiogalactopyranoside (IPTG).
   1745..2074    +  promoter       SV40 promoter: SV40 enhancer and early promoter
   2274..2393    +  CDS            gpt (fragment): XGPT_ECOLI - Also known as gpp, gxu. Experimental evidence at protein level: Swiss-Prot protein existence level 1. Purine salvage pathway enzyme that catalyzes the transfer of the ribosyl-5-phosphate group from 5-phospho-alpha-D-ribose 1- diphosphate (PRPP) to the N9 position of the 6-oxopurines guanine and xanthine to form the corresponding ribonucleotides GMP (guanosine 5'- monophosphate) and XMP (xanthosine 5'-monophosphate), with the release of PPi. To a lesser extent, also acts on hypoxanthine (PubMed:9100006, PubMed:3886014). Does not ribophosphorylate adenine (PubMed:3886014). From Esch
   2393..2728    +  CDS            gpt (fragment): XGPT_ECOLI - Also known as gpp, gxu. Experimental evidence at protein level: Swiss-Prot protein existence level 1. Purine salvage pathway enzyme that catalyzes the transfer of the ribosyl-5-phosphate group from 5-phospho-alpha-D-ribose 1- diphosphate (PRPP) to the N9 position of the 6-oxopurines guanine and xanthine to form the corresponding ribonucleotides GMP (guanosine 5'- monophosphate) and XMP (xanthosine 5'-monophosphate), with the release of PPi. To a lesser extent, also acts on hypoxanthine (PubMed:9100006, PubMed:3886014). Does not ribophosphorylate adenine (PubMed:3886014). From Esch
   2823..3128    +  CDS            frsA (fragment): FRSA_ECOLI - Also known as yafA. Experimental evidence at protein level: Swiss-Prot protein existence level 1. Catalyzes the hydrolysis of esters (PubMed:15808744). Displays esterase activity toward pNP-butyrate (PubMed:15808744). May stimulate mixed-acid fermentation by acting as a fermentation/respiration switch that down-regulates respiration and up- regulates fermentation rates (PubMed:15169777). From Escherichia coli (strain K12).
   3132..3206    +  CDS            small t antigen (fragment): SV40 (simian virus 40) small t antigen
   3208..3273    +  intron         small t intron: SV40 (simian virus 40) small t antigen intron
   3403..3423    +  CDS            SV40 NLS: nuclear localization signal of SV40 (simian virus 40) large T antigen
   3742..3825    +  CDS            large T antigen (fragment): large T antigen from SV40 (simian virus 40)
   3848..3982    +  polyA_signal   SV40 poly(A) signal: SV40 polyadenylation signal
   4149..4478    +  CDS            nef (fragment): NEF_HV1BR - Experimental evidence at protein level: Swiss-Prot protein existence level 1. Extracellular Nef protein targets CD4(+) T-lymphocytes for apoptosis by interacting with CXCR4 surface receptors (PubMed:14990729). From Human immunodeficiency virus type 1 group M subtype B (isolate BRU/LAI) (HIV-1).
   4526..4783    +  LTR            5' LTR (truncated): truncated 5' long terminal repeat (LTR) from HIV-1
   4830..4955    +  misc_feature   HIV-1 Ψ: packaging signal of human immunodeficiency virus type 1
   4939..5277    +  CDS            HIV-1 gag (fragment): gag protein from human immunodeficiency virus 1; gag
   5452..5685    +  misc_feature   RRE: The Rev response element (RRE) of HIV-1 allows for Rev-dependent mRNA export from the nucleus to the cytoplasm.
   6062..6162    +  CDS            Rev (fragment): human immunodeficiency virus 1 (HIV-1) Rev protein; rev; enhances nuclear export of unspliced and incompletely spliced viral mRNAs
   6199..6316    +  misc_feature   cPPT/CTS: central polypurine tract and central termination sequence of HIV-1
   6378..6727    +  promoter       TRE3GV promoter: 3rd-generation Tet-responsive promoter that can be activated by binding of Tet-On® 3G, optimized for retroviral and lentiviral vectors
   6743..7696    +  CDS            Myod1: MYOD1_MOUSE - Also known as Myod. Experimental evidence at protein level: Swiss-Prot protein existence level 1. Acts as a transcriptional activator that promotes transcription of muscle-specific target genes and plays a role in muscle differentiation (PubMed:16901893). Together with MYF5 and MYOG, co-occupies muscle-specific gene promoter core region during myogenesis. Induces fibroblasts to differentiate into myoblasts. Interacts with and is inhibited by the twist protein. This interaction probably involves the basic domains of both proteins (PubMed:21798092, PubMed:3175662). From Mus musculu
   7772..8719    +  CDS            ORF frame 1: bright monomeric near-infrared fluorescent protein engineered from a bacterial phytochrome, with an emission maximum of 703 nm (Shcherbakova et al., 2016)
   8768..8798    +  misc_feature   MCS (fragment): pUC18/19 multiple cloning site
   8799..8817    +  misc_feature   MCS (fragment): pBluescript multiple cloning site
   8817..9405    +  misc_feature   WPRE: woodchuck hepatitis virus posttranscriptional regulatory element
   9406..9428    +  misc_feature   MCS (fragment): pBluescript multiple cloning site
   9456..9955    +  promoter       PGK promoter: mouse phosphoglycerate kinase 1 promoter
   9965..10564   +  CDS            PuroR (fragment): puromycin N-acetyltransferase; pac from Streptomyces; confers resistance to puromycin
  10565..10774   +  polyA_signal   β-globin poly(A) (fragment): human β-globin polyadenylation signal
  10777..10839   +  CDS            nef (fragment): NEF_HV1Z2 - Experimental evidence at protein level: Swiss-Prot protein existence level 1. Extracellular Nef protein targets CD4(+) T-lymphocytes for apoptosis by interacting with CXCR4 surface receptors. From Human immunodeficiency virus type 1 group M subtype D (isolate Z2/CDC-Z34) (HIV-1).
  10841..11074   +  LTR            3' LTR (ΔU3): self-inactivating 3' long terminal repeat (LTR) from HIV-1
  11099..11117   -  promoter       SP6 promoter: promoter for bacteriophage SP6 RNA polymerase
  11345..11624   +  CDS            TcR (fragment): tetracycline efflux protein; tet; confers resistance to tetracycline
  11625..11673   -  misc_feature   bom (fragment): basis of mobility region from pBR322
  11775..11810   -  CDS            rop (fragment): Rop protein, which maintains plasmids at low copy number; rop
  11905..12009   +  promoter       AmpR promoter: bla
  12010..740     +  CDS            AmpR (across the origin): β-lactamase; bla; confers resistance to ampicillin, carbenicillin, and related antibiotics
>Addgene plasmid #216666 | pHR-TRE-MyoD-P2A-miRFP703_PGK-Puro | addgene full sequence | sequence record 432196 | Addgene NGS Result
GAGTGGGTTACATCGAACTGGATCTCAACAGCGGTAAGATCCTTGAGAGTTTTCGCCCCGAAGAACGTTT
TCCAATGATGAGCACTTTTAAAGTTCTGCTATGTGGCGCGGTATTATCCCGTATTGACGCCGGGCAAGAG
CAACTCGGTCGCCGCATACACTATTCTCAGAATGACTTGGTTGAGTACTCACCAGTCACAGAAAAGCATC
TTACGGATGGCATGACAGTAAGAGAATTATGCAGTGCTGCCATAACCATGAGTGATAACACTGCGGCCAA
CTTACTTCTGACAACGATCGGAGGACCGAAGGAGCTAACCGCTTTTTTGCACAACATGGGGGATCATGTA
ACTCGCCTTGATCGTTGGGAACCGGAGCTGAATGAAGCCATACCAAACGACGAGCGTGACACCACGATGC
CTGTAGCAATGGCAACAACGTTGCGCAAACTATTAACTGGCGAACTACTTACTCTAGCTTCCCGGCAACA
ATTAATAGACTGGATGGAGGCGGATAAAGTTGCAGGACCACTTCTGCGCTCGGCCCTTCCGGCTGGCTGG
TTTATTGCTGATAAATCTGGAGCCGGTGAGCGTGGGTCTCGCGGTATCATTGCAGCACTGGGGCCAGATG
GTAAGCCCTCCCGTATCGTAGTTATCTACACGACGGGGAGTCAGGCAACTATGGATGAACGAAATAGACA
GATCGCTGAGATAGGTGCCTCACTGATTAAGCATTGGTAACTGTCAGACCAAGTTTACTCATATATACTT
TAGATTGATTTAAAACTTCATTTTTAATTTAAAAGGATCTAGGTGAAGATCCTTTTTGATAATCTCATGA
CCAAAATCCCTTAACGTGAGTTTTCGTTCCACTGAGCGTCAGACCCCGTAGAAAAGATCAAAGGATCTTC
TTGAGATCCTTTTTTTCTGCGCGTAATCTGCTGCTTGCAAACAAAAAAACCACCGCTACCAGCGGTGGTT
TGTTTGCCGGATCAAGAGCTACCAACTCTTTTTCCGAAGGTAACTGGCTTCAGCAGAGCGCAGATACCAA
ATACTGTTCTTCTAGTGTAGCCGTAGTTAGGCCACCACTTCAAGAACTCTGTAGCACCGCCTACATACCT
CGCTCTGCTAATCCTGTTACCAGTGGCTGCTGCCAGTGGCGATAAGTCGTGTCTTACCGGGTTGGACTCA
AGACGATAGTTACCGGATAAGGCGCAGCGGTCGGGCTGAACGGGGGGTTCGTGCACACAGCCCAGCTTGG
AGCGAACGACCTACACCGAACTGAGATACCTACAGCGTGAGCTATGAGAAAGCGCCACGCTTCCCGAAGG
GAGAAAGGCGGACAGGTATCCGGTAAGCGGCAGGGTCGGAACAGGAGAGCGCACGAGGGAGCTTCCAGGG
GGAAACGCCTGGTATCTTTATAGTCCTGTCGGGTTTCGCCACCTCTGACTTGAGCGTCGATTTTTGTGAT
GCTCGTCAGGGGGGCGGAGCCTATGGAAAAACGCCAGCAACGCGGCCTTTTTACGGTTCCTGGCCTTTTG
CTGGCCTTTTGCTCACATGTTCTTTCCTGCGTTATCCCCTGATTCTGTGGATAACCGTATTACCGCCTTT
GAGTGAGCTGATACCGCTCGCCGCAGCCGAACGACCGAGCGCAGCGAGTCAGTGAGCGAGGAAGCGGAAG
AGCGCCCAATACGCAAACCGCCTCTCCCCGCGCGTTGGCCGATTCATTAATGCAGCTGTGGAATGTGTGT
CAGTTAGGGTGTGGAAAGTCCCCAGGCTCCCCAGCAGGCAGAAGTATGCAAAGCATGCATCTCAATTAGT
CAGCAACCAGGTGTGGAAAGTCCCCAGGCTCCCCAGCAGGCAGAAGTATGCAAAGCATGCATCTCAATTA
GTCAGCAACCATAGTCCCGCCCCTAACTCCGCCCATCCCGCCCCTAACTCCGCCCAGTTCCGCCCATTCT
CCGCCCCATGGCTGACTAATTTTTTTTATTTATGCAGAGGCCGAGGCCGCCTCGGCCTCTGAGCTATTCC
AGAAGTAGTGAGGAGGCTTTTTTGGAGGCCTAGGCTTTTGCAAAAAGCTTGGACACAAGACAGGCTTGCG
AGATATGTTTGAGAATACCACTTTATCCCGCGTCAGGGAGAGGCAGTGCGTAAAAAGACGCGGACTCATG
TGAAATACTGGTTTTTAGTGCGCCAGATCTCTATAATCTCGCGCAACCTATTTTCCCCTCGAACACTTTT
TAAGCCGTAGATAAACAGGCTGGGACACTTCACATGAGCGAAAAATACATCGTCACCTGGGACATGTTGC
AGATCCATGCACGTAAACTCGCAAGCCGACTGATGCCTTCTGAACAATGGAAAGGCATTATTGCCGTAAG
CCGTGGCGGTCTGTACCGGGTGCGTTACTGGCGCGTGAACTGGGTATTCGTCATGTCGATACCGTTTGTA
TTTCCAGCTACGATCACGACAACCAGCGCGAGCTTAAAGTGCTGAAACGCGCAGAAGGCGATGGCGAAGG
CTTCATCGTTATTGATGACCTGGTGGATACCGGTGGTACTGCGGTTGCGATTCGTGAAATGTATCCAAAA
GCGCACTTTGTCACCATCTTCGCAAAACCGGCTGGTCGTCCGCTGGTTGATGACTATGTTGTTGATATCC
CGCAAGATACCTGGATTGAACAGCCGTGGGATATGGGCGTCGTATTCGTCCCGCCAATCTCCGGTCGCTA
ATCTTTTCAACGCCTGGCACTGCCGGGCGTTGTTCTTTTTAACTTCAGGCGGGTTACAATAGTTTCCAGT
AAGTATTCTGGAGGCTGCATCCATGACACAGGCAAACCTGAGCGAAACCCTGTTCAAACCCCGCTTTAAA
CATCCTGAAACCTCGACGCTAGTCCGCCGCTTTAATCACGGCGCACAACCGCCTGTGCAGTCGGCCCTTG
ATGGTAAAACCATCCCTCACTGGTATCGCATGATTAACCGTCTGATGTGGATCTGGCGCGGCATTGACCC
ACGCGAAATCCTCGACGTCCAGGCACGTATTGTGATGAGCGATGCCGAACGTACCGACGATGATTTATAC
GATACGGTGATTGGCTACCGTGGCGGCAACTGGATTTATGAGTGGGCCCCGGATCTTTGTGAAGGAACCT
TACTTCTGTGGTGTGACATAATTGGACAAACTACCTACAGAGATTTAAAGCTCTAAGGTAAATATAAAAT
TTTTAAGTGTATAATGTGTTAAACTACTGATTCTAATTGTTTGTGTATTTTAGATTCCAACCTATGGAAC
TGATGAATGGGAGCAGTGGTGGAATGCCTTTAATGAGGAAAACCTGTTTTGCTCAGAAGAAATGCCATCT
AGTGATGATGAGGCTACTGCTGACTCTCAACATTCTACTCCTCCAAAAAAGAAGAGAAAGGTAGAAGACC
CCAAGGACTTTCCTTCAGAATTGCTAAGTTTTTTGAGTCATGCTGTGTTTAGTAATAGAACTCTTGCTTG
CTTTGCTATTTACACCACAAAGGAAAAAGCTGCACTGCTATACAAGAAAATTATGGAAAAATATTCTGTA
ACCTTTATAAGTAGGCATAACAGTTATAATCATAACATACTGTTTTTTCTTACTCCACACAGGCATAGAG
TGTCTGCTATTAATAACTATGCTCAAAAATTGTGTACCTTTAGCTTTTTAATTTGTAAAGGGGTTAATAA
GGAATATTTGATGTATAGTGCCTTGACTAGAGATCATAATCAGCCATACCACATTTGTAGAGGTTTTACT
TGCTTTAAAAAACCTCCCACACCTCCCCCTGAACCTGAAACATAAAATGAATGCAATTGTTGTTGTTAAC
TTGTTTATTGCAGCTTATAATGGTTACAAATAAAGCAATAGCATCACAAATTTCACAAATAAAGCATTTT
TTTCACTGCATTCTAGTTGTGGTTTGTCCAAACTCATCAATGTATCTTATCATGTCTGGATCAACTGGAT
AACTCAAGCTAACCAAAATCATCCCAAACTTCCCACCCCATACCCTATTACCACTGCCAATTACCTGTGG
TTTCATTTACTCTAAACCTGTGATTCCTCTGAATTATTTTCATTTTAAAGAAATTGTATTTGTTAAATAT
GTACTACAAACTTAGTAGTTGGAAGGGCTAATTCACTCCCAAAGAAGACAAGATATCCTTGATCTGTGGA
TCTACCACACACAAGGCTACTTCCCTGATTAGCAGAACTACACACCAGGGCCAGGGGTCAGATATCCACT
GACCTTTGGATGGTGCTACAAGCTAGTACCAGTTGAGCCAGATAAGGTAGAAGAGGCCAATAAAGGAGAG
AACACCAGCTTGTTACACCCTGTGAGCCTGCATGGGATGGATGACCCGGAGAGAGAAGTGTTAGAGTGGA
GGTTTGACAGCCGCCTAGCATTTCATCACGTGGCCCGAGAGCTGCATCCGGAGTACTTCAAGAACTGCTG
ATATCGAGCTTGCTACAAGGGACTTTCCGCTGGGGACTTTCCAGGGAGGCGTGGCCTGGGCGGGACTGGG
GAGTGGCGAGCCCTCAGATCCTGCATATAAGCAGCTGCTTTTTGCCTGTACTGGGTCTCTCTGGTTAGAC
CAGATCTGAGCCTGGGAGCTCTCTGGCTAACTAGGGAACCCACTGCTTAAGCCTCAATAAAGCTTGCCTT
GAGTGCTTCAAGTAGTGTGTGCCCGTCTGTTGTGTGACTCTGGTAACTAGAGATCCCTCAGACCCTTTTA
GTCAGTGTGGAAAATCTCTAGCAGTGGCGCCCGAACAGGGACTTGAAAGCGAAAGGGAAACCAGAGGAGC
TCTCTCGACGCAGGACTCGGCTTGCTGAAGCGCGCACGGCAAGAGGCGAGGGGCGGCGACTGGTGAGTAC
GCCAAAAATTTTGACTAGCGGAGGCTAGAAGGAGAGAGATGGGTGCGAGAGCGTCAGTATTAAGCGGGGG
AGAATTAGATCGCGATGGGAAAAAATTCGGTTAAGGCCAGGGGGAAAGAAAAAATATAAATTAAAACATA
TAGTATGGGCAAGCAGGGAGCTAGAACGATTCGCAGTTAATCCTGGCCTGTTAGAAACATCAGAAGGCTG
TAGACAAATACTGGGACAGCTACAACCATCCCTTCAGACAGGATCAGAAGAACTTAGATCATTATATAAT
ACAGTAGCAACCCTCTATTGTGTGCATCAAAGGATAGAGATAAAAGACACCAAGGAAGCTTTAGACAAGA
TAGAGGAAGAGCAAAACAAAAGTAAGACCACCGCACAGCAAGCGGCCGGCCGCTGATCTTCAGACCTGGA
GGAGGAGATATGAGGGACAATTGGAGAAGTGAATTATATAAATATAAAGTAGTAAAAATTGAACCATTAG
GAGTAGCACCCACCAAGGCAAAGAGAAGAGTGGTGCAGAGAGAAAAAAGAGCAGTGGGAATAGGAGCTTT
GTTCCTTGGGTTCTTGGGAGCAGCAGGAAGCACTATGGGCGCAGCGTCAATGACGCTGACGGTACAGGCC
AGACAATTATTGTCTGGTATAGTGCAGCAGCAGAACAATTTGCTGAGGGCTATTGAGGCGCAACAGCATC
TGTTGCAACTCACAGTCTGGGGCATCAAGCAGCTCCAGGCAAGAATCCTGGCTGTGGAAAGATACCTAAA
GGATCAACAGCTCCTGGGGATTTGGGGTTGCTCTGGAAAACTCATTTGCACCACTGCTGTGCCTTGGAAT
GCTAGTTGGAGTAATAAATCTCTGGAACAGATTTGGAATCACACGACCTGGATGGAGTGGGACAGAGAAA
TTAACAATTACACAAGCTTAATACACTCCTTAATTGAAGAATCGCAAAACCAGCAAGAAAAGAATGAACA
AGAATTATTGGAATTAGATAAATGGGCAAGTTTGTGGAATTGGTTTAACATAACAAATTGGCTGTGGTAT
ATAAAATTATTCATAATGATAGTAGGAGGCTTGGTAGGTTTAAGAATAGTTTTTGCTGTACTTTCTATAG
TGAATAGAGTTAGGCAGGGATATTCACCATTATCGTTTCAGACCCACCTCCCAACCCCGAGGGGACCCGA
CAGGCCCGAAGGAATAGAAGAAGAAGGTGGAGAGAGAGACAGAGACAGATCCATTCGATTAGTGAACGGA
TCTCGACGGTATCGCCAAATGGCAGTATTCATCCACAATTTTAAAAGAAAAGGGGGGATTGGGGGGTACA
GTGCAGGGGAAAGAATAGTAGACATAATAGCAACAGACATACAAACTAAAGAATTACAAAAACAAATTAC
AAAAATTCAAAATTTTCGGGTTTATTACAGGGACAGCAGAGATCCAGTTTATCGATGAGGCCCTTTCGTC
TTCACTCGAGTTTACTCCCTATCAGTGATAGAGAACGTATGAAGAGTTTACTCCCTATCAGTGATAGAGA
ACGTATGCAGACTTTACTCCCTATCAGTGATAGAGAACGTATAAGGAGTTTACTCCCTATCAGTGATAGA
GAACGTATGACCAGTTTACTCCCTATCAGTGATAGAGAACGTATCTACAGTTTACTCCCTATCAGTGATA
GAGAACGTATATCCAGTTTACTCCCTATCAGTGATAGAGAACGTATGTCGAGGTAGGCGTGTACGGTGGG
CGCCTATAAAAGCAGAGCTCGTTTAGTGAACCGTCAGATCGCCTGGAGCAATTCCACAACACTTTTGTCT
TATACTTACGCGTGCCGCCACCATGGAACTGCTCTCGCCTCCATTGCGCGACATCGACCTCACGGGACCA
GACGGTAGCTTGTGTTCCTTTGAGACTGCGGACGACTTTTACGATGACCCGTGCTTCGATTCGCCCGATC
TTCGGTTTTTCGAAGATCTCGATCCGCGCCTTGTACATATGGGAGCCCTGCTCAAACCGGAGGAACACGC
CCATTTTCCCACAGCGGTGCATCCCGGACCCGGTGCCAGGGAGGATGAGCACGTGCGGGCTCCGTCCGGG
CATCATCAGGCGGGACGATGTTTGCTGTGGGCGTGCAAGGCTTGCAAAAGAAAAACCACCAACGCGGACA
GGAGGAAAGCGGCCACAATGCGGGAGAGGAGGCGGCTGTCGAAGGTGAACGAGGCGTTCGAAACTCTTAA
GCGATGTACGTCCTCGAACCCGAATCAACGGCTTCCAAAAGTCGAGATCCTTAGAAATGCTATTCGCTAC
ATCGAGGGACTTCAAGCCTTGTTGAGGGACCAAGATGCAGCGCCACCGGGAGCGGCAGCTTTTTACGCGC
CTGGACCGTTGCCTCCCGGTCGGGGTAGCGAGCATTATAGCGGTGATTCAGATGCTTCGAGCCCCAGATC
AAACTGTTCAGATGGGATGATGGATTATTCCGGACCGCCCTCGGGACCCAGGCGGCAGAATGGTTATGAT
ACAGCCTACTATTCGGAGGCAGCCCGAGAGTCAAGACCAGGGAAGTCGGCCGCAGTAAGCTCGCTCGATT
GCCTGTCGTCCATTGTCGAGCGAATCTCAACCGATTCACCCGCAGCGCCAGCGCTGTTGCTCGCCGACGC
GCCTCCCGAGTCACCGCCAGGGCCACCCGAAGGTGCATCACTGAGCGACACAGAGCAGGGGACACAGACT
CCTAGCCCAGATGCAGCCCCTCAGTGTCCTGCCGGGTCAAATCCCAACGCGATTTATCAGGTGTTGTGCG
GCCGCGGAAGCGGAGCTACTAACTTCAGCCTGCTGAAGCAGGCTGGAGACGTGGAGGAGAACCCTGGACC
TATGGTAGCAGGTCATGCCTCTGGCAGCCCCGCATTCGGGACCGCCTCTCATTCGAATTGCGAACATGAA
GAGATCCACCTCGCCGGCTCGATCCAGCCGCATGGCGCGCTTCTGGTCGTCAGCGAACATGATCATCGCG
TCATCCAGGCCAGCGCCAACGCCGCGGAATTTCTGAATCTCGGAAGCGTACTCGGCGTTCCGCTCGCCGA
GATCGACGGCGATCTGTTGATCAAGATCCTGCCGCATCTCGATCCCACCGCCGAAGGCATGCCGGTCGCG
GTGCGCTGCCGGATCGGCAATCCCTCTACGGAGTACTGCGGTCTGATGCATCGGCCTCCGGAAGGCGGGC
TGATCATCGAACTCGAACGTGCCGGCCCGTCGATCGATCTGTCAGGCACGCTGGCGCCGGCGCTGGAGCG
GATCCGCACGGCGGGTTCACTGCGCGCGCTGTGCGATGACACCGTGCTGCTGTTTCAGCAGTGCACCGGC
TACGACCGGGTGATGGTGTATCGTTTCGATGAGCAAGGCCACGGCCTGGTATTCTCCGAGTGCCATGTGC
CTGGGCTCGAATCCTATTTCGGCAACCGCTATCCGTCGTCGCTGGTCCCGCAGATGGCGCGGCAGCTGTA
CGTGCGGCAGCGCGTCCGCGTGCTGGTCGACGTCACCTATCAGCCGGTGCCGCTGGAGCCGCGGCTGTCG
CCGCTGACCGGGCGCGATCTCGACATGTCGGGCTGCTTCCTGCGCTCGATGTCGCCGATCCATCTGCAGT
TCCTGAAGGACATGGGCGTGCGCGCCACCCTGGCGGTGTCGCTGGTGGTCGGCGGCAAGCTGTGGGGCCT
GGTTGTCTGTCACCATTATCTGCCGCGCTTCATCCGTTTCGAGCTGCGGGCGATCTGCAAACGGCTCGCC
GAAAGGATCGCGACGCGGATCACCGCGCTTGAGAGCTAAGCGGCCGCAACTCCCACCTGCAACATGCGTG
ACTGACTGAGGCCGCGACTCTAGAGTCGACCTGCAGGCATGCAAGCTTGATATCAAGCTTATCGATAATC
AACCTCTGGATTACAAAATTTGTGAAAGATTGACTGGTATTCTTAACTATGTTGCTCCTTTTACGCTATG
TGGATACGCTGCTTTAATGCCTTTGTATCATGCTATTGCTTCCCGTATGGCTTTCATTTTCTCCTCCTTG
TATAAATCCTGGTTGCTGTCTCTTTATGAGGAGTTGTGGCCCGTTGTCAGGCAACGTGGCGTGGTGTGCA
CTGTGTTTGCTGACGCAACCCCCACTGGTTGGGGCATTGCCACCACCTGTCAGCTCCTTTCCGGGACTTT
CGCTTTCCCCCTCCCTATTGCCACGGCGGAACTCATCGCCGCCTGCCTTGCCCGCTGCTGGACAGGGGCT
CGGCTGTTGGGCACTGACAATTCCGTGGTGTTGTCGGGGAAATCATCGTCCTTTCCTTGGCTGCTCGCCT
GTGTTGCCACCTGGATTCTGCGCGGGACGTCCTTCTGCTACGTCCCTTCGGCCCTCAATCCAGCGGACCT
TCCTTCCCGCGGCCTGCTGCCGGCTCTGCGGCCTCTTCCGCGTCTTCGCCTTCGCCCTCAGACGAGTCGG
ATCTCCCTTTGGGCCGCCTCCCCGCATCGATACCGTCGACCTCGAGGGAATTAATTCGAGCTCGGTACCT
CTACCGGGTAGGGGAGGCGCTTTTCCCAAGGCAGTCTGGAGCATGCGCTTTAGCAGCCCCGCTGGGCACT
TGGCGCTACACAAGTGGCCTCTGGCCTCGCACACATTCCACATCCACCGGTAGGCGCCAACCGGCTCCGT
TCTTTGGTGGCCCCTTCGCGCCACCTTCTACTCCTCCCCTAGTCAGGAAGTTCCCCCCCGCCCCGCAGCT
CGCGTCGTGCAGGACGTGACAAATGGAAGTAGCACGACTCACTAGTCTCGTGCAGATGGACAGCACCGCT
GAGCAATGGAAGCGGGTAGGCCTTTGGGGCAGCGGCCAATAGCAGCTTTGCTCCTTCGCTTTCTGGGCTC
AGAGGCTGGGAAGGGGTGGGTCCGGGGGCGGGCTCAGGGGCGGGCTCAGGGGCGGGGCGGGCGCCCGAAG
GTCCTCCGGAGGCCCGGCATTCTGCACGCTTCAAAAGCGCACGTCTGCCGCGCTGTTCTCCTCTTCCTCA
TCTCCGGGCCTTTCGTCCGCCACCATGACCGAGTACAAGCCCACGGTGCGCCTCGCCACCCGCGACGACG
TCCCCAGGGCCGTACGCACCCTCGCCGCCGCGTTCGCCGACTACCCCGCCACGCGCCACACCGTCGATCC
GGACCGCCACATCGAGCGGGTCACCGAGCTGCAAGAACTCTTCCTCACGCGCGTCGGGCTCGACATCGGC
AAGGTGTGGGTCGCGGACGACGGCGCCGCGGTGGCGGTCTGGACCACGCCGGAGAGCGTCGAAGCGGGGG
CGGTGTTCGCCGAGATCGGCCCGCGCATGGCCGAGTTGAGCGGTTCCCGGCTGGCCGCGCAGCAACAGAT
GGAAGGCCTCCTGGCGCCGCACCGGCCCAAGGAGCCCGCGTGGTTCCTGGCCACCGTCGGCGTGTCGCCC
GACCACCAGGGCAAGGGTCTGGGCAGCGCCGTCGTGCTCCCCGGAGTGGAGGCGGCCGAGCGCGCCGGGG
TGCCCGCCTTCCTGGAGACATCCGCGCCCCGCAACCTCCCCTTCTACGAGCGGCTCGGCTTCACCGTCAC
CGCCGACGTCGAGGTGCCCGAAGGACCGCGCACCTGGTGCATGACCCGCAAGCCCGGTGCCTGACTCGCT
TTCTTGCTGTCCAATTTCTATTAAAGGTTCCTTTGTTCCCTAAGTCCAACTACTAAACTGGGGGATATTA
TGAAGGGCCTTGAGCATCTGGATTCTGCCTAATAAAAAACATTTATTTTCATTGCAATGATGTATTTAAA
TTATTTCTGAATATTTTACTAAAAAGGGAATGTGGGAGGTCAGTGCATTTAAAACATAAAGAAACTTTAA
GACCAATGACTTACAAGGCAGCTGTAGATCTTAGCCACTTTTTAAAAGAAAAGGGGGGACTGGAAGGGCT
AATTCACTCCCAACGAAGACAAGATCTGCTTTTTGCTTGTACTGGGTCTCTCTGGTTAGACCAGATCTGA
GCCTGGGAGCTCTCTGGCTAACTAGGGAACCCACTGCTTAAGCCTCAATAAAGCTTGCCTTGAGTGCTTC
AAGTAGTGTGTGCCCGTCTGTTGTGTGACTCTGGTAACTAGAGATCCCTCAGACCCTTTTAGTCAGTGTG
GAAAATCTCTAGCAGCATCTAGAATTAATTCCGTGTATTCTATAGTGTCACCTAAATCGTATGTGTATGA
TACATAAGGTTATGTATTAATTGTAGCCGCGTTCTAACGACAATATGTACAAGCCTAATTGTGTAGCATC
TGGCTTACTGAAGCAGACCCTATCATCTCTCTCGTAAACTGCCGTCAGAGTCGGTTTGGTTGGACGAACC
TTCTGAGTTTCTGGTAACGCCGTCCCGCACCCGGAAATGGTCAGCGAACCAATCAGCAGGGTCATCGCTA
GCCAGATCCTCTACGCCGGACGCATCGTGGCCGGCATCACCGGCGCCACAGGTGCGGTTGCTGGCGCCTA
TATCGCCGACATCACCGATGGGGAAGATCGGGCTCGCCACTTCGGGCTCATGAGCGCTTGTTTCGGCGTG
GGTATGGTGGCAGGCCCCGTGGCCGGGGGACTGTTGGGCGCCATCTCCTTGCATGCACCATTCCTTGCGG
CGGCGGTGCTCAACGGCCTCAACCTACTACTGGGCTGCTTCCTAATGCAGGAGTCGCATAAGGGAGAGCG
TCGAATGGTGCACTCTCAGTACAATCTGCTCTGATGCCGCATAGTTAAGCCAGCCCCGACACCCGCCAAC
ACCCGCTGACGCGCCCTGACGGGCTTGTCTGCTCCCGGCATCCGCTTACAGACAAGCTGTGACCGTCTCC
GGGAGCTGCATGTGTCAGAGGTTTTCACCGTCATCACCGAAACGCGCGAGACGAAAGGGCCTCGTGATAC
GCCTATTTTTATAGGTTAATGTCATGATAATAATGGTTTCTTAGACGTCAGGTGGCACTTTTCGGGGAAA
TGTGCGCGGAACCCCTATTTGTTTATTTTTCTAAATACATTCAAATATGTATCCGCTCATGAGACAATAA
CCCTGATAAATGCTTCAATAATATTGAAAAAGGAAGAGTATGAGTATTCAACATTTCCGTGTCGCCCTTA
TTCCCTTTTTTGCGGCATTTTGCCTTCCTGTTTTTGCTCACCCAGAAACGCTGGTGAAAGTAAAAGATGC
TGAAGATCAGTTGGGTGCAC
